>Addgene plasmid #204560 | pGEX6p-1-UFBP1 M2 | addgene full sequence | sequence record 403938 | Addgene NGS Result
AATTATTTTTGATGGCGTTGGAATTAGCTTATCGACTGCACGGTGCACCAATGCTTCTGGCGTCAGGCAG
CCATCGGAAGCTGTGGTATGGCTGTGCAGGTCGTAAATCACTGCATAATTCGTGTCGCTCAAGGCGCACT
CCCGTTCTGGATAATGTTTTTTGCGCCGACATCATAACGGTTCTGGCAAATATTCTGAAATGAGCTGTTG
ACAATTAATCATCGGCTCGTATAATGTGTGGAATTGTGAGCGGATAACAATTTCACACAGGAAACAGTAT
TCATGTCCCCTATACTAGGTTATTGGAAAATTAAGGGCCTTGTGCAACCCACTCGACTTCTTTTGGAATA
TCTTGAAGAAAAATATGAAGAGCATTTGTATGAGCGCGATGAAGGTGATAAATGGCGAAACAAAAAGTTT
GAATTGGGTTTGGAGTTTCCCAATCTTCCTTATTATATTGATGGTGATGTTAAATTAACACAGTCTATGG
CCATCATACGTTATATAGCTGACAAGCACAACATGTTGGGTGGTTGTCCAAAAGAGCGTGCAGAGATTTC
AATGCTTGAAGGAGCGGTTTTGGATATTAGATACGGTGTTTCGAGAATTGCATATAGTAAAGACTTTGAA
ACTCTCAAAGTTGATTTTCTTAGCAAGCTACCTGAAATGCTGAAAATGTTCGAAGATCGTTTATGTCATA
AAACATATTTAAATGGTGATCATGTAACCCATCCTGACTTCATGTTGTATGACGCTCTTGATGTTGTTTT
ATACATGGACCCAATGTGCCTGGATGCGTTCCCAAAATTAGTTTGTTTTAAAAAACGTATTGAAGCTATC
CCACAAATTGATAAGTACTTGAAATCCAGCAAGTATATAGCATGGCCTTTGCAGGGCTGGCAAGCCACGT
TTGGTGGTGGCGACCATCCTCCAAAATCGGATCTGGAAGTTCTGTTCCAGGGGCCCCTGGGATCCGCATC
AGCCGGCCAAGAGCCACTGCACAATGAGGAGCTGGCAGGAGCAGGCCGGGTGGCCCAGCCTGGGCCCCTG
GAGCCTGAGGAGCCGAGAGCTGGAGGCAGGCCTCGGCGCCGGAGGGACCTGGGCAGCCGCCTACAGGCCC
AGCGTCGAGCCCAGCGGGTGGCCTGGGCAGAAGCAGATGAGAACGAGGAGGAAGCTGTCATCCTAGCCCA
GGAGGAGGAAGGTGTCGAGAAGCCAGCGGAAACTCACCTGTCGGGGTGAGAATTCATGTCGAAGGTTTCC
TTTAAGATCACGCTGACGTCGGACCCACGGCTGCCGTACAAAGTACTCCCGGGTCGACTCGAGCGGCCGC
ATCGTGACTGACTGACGATCTGCCTCGCGCGTTTCGGTGATGACGGTGAAAACCTCTGACACATGCAGCT
CCCGGAGACGGTCACAGCTTGTCTGTAAGCGGATGCCGGGAGCAGACAAGCCCGTCAGGGCGCGTCAGCG
GGTGTTGGCGGGTGTCGGGGCGCAGCCATGACCCAGTCACGTAGCGATAGCGGAGTGTATAATTCTTGAA
GACGAAAGGGCCTCGTGATACGCCTATTTTTATAGGTTAATGTCATGATAATAATGGTTTCTTAGACGTC
AGGTGGCACTTTTCGGGGAAATGTGCGCGGAACCCCTATTTGTTTATTTTTCTAAATACATTCAAATATG
TATCCGCTCATGAGACAATAACCCTGATAAATGCTTCAATAATATTGAAAAAGGAAGAGTATGAGTATTC
AACATTTCCGTGTCGCCCTTATTCCCTTTTTTGCGGCATTTTGCCTTCCTGTTTTTGCTCACCCAGAAAC
GCTGGTGAAAGTAAAAGATGCTGAAGATCAGTTGGGTGCACGAGTGGGTTACATCGAACTGGATCTCAAC
AGCGGTAAGATCCTTGAGAGTTTTCGCCCCGAAGAACGTTTTCCAATGATGAGCACTTTTAAAGTTCTGC
TATGTGGCGCGGTATTATCCCGTGTTGACGCCGGGCAAGAGCAACTCGGTCGCCGCATACACTATTCTCA
GAATGACTTGGTTGAGTACTCACCAGTCACAGAAAAGCATCTTACGGATGGCATGACAGTAAGAGAATTA
TGCAGTGCTGCCATAACCATGAGTGATAACACTGCGGCCAACTTACTTCTGACAACGATCGGAGGACCGA
AGGAGCTAACCGCTTTTTTGCACAACATGGGGGATCATGTAACTCGCCTTGATCGTTGGGAACCGGAGCT
GAATGAAGCCATACCAAACGACGAGCGTGACACCACGATGCCTGCAGCAATGGCAACAACGTTGCGCAAA
CTATTAACTGGCGAACTACTTACTCTAGCTTCCCGGCAACAATTAATAGACTGGATGGAGGCGGATAAAG
TTGCAGGACCACTTCTGCGCTCGGCCCTTCCGGCTGGCTGGTTTATTGCTGATAAATCTGGAGCCGGTGA
GCGTGGGTCTCGCGGTATCATTGCAGCACTGGGGCCAGATGGTAAGCCCTCCCGTATCGTAGTTATCTAC
ACGACGGGGAGTCAGGCAACTATGGATGAACGAAATAGACAGATCGCTGAGATAGGTGCCTCACTGATTA
AGCATTGGTAACTGTCAGACCAAGTTTACTCATATATACTTTAGATTGATTTAAAACTTCATTTTTAATT
TAAAAGGATCTAGGTGAAGATCCTTTTTGATAATCTCATGACCAAAATCCCTTAACGTGAGTTTTCGTTC
CACTGAGCGTCAGACCCCGTAGAAAAGATCAAAGGATCTTCTTGAGATCCTTTTTTTCTGCGCGTAATCT
GCTGCTTGCAAACAAAAAAACCACCGCTACCAGCGGTGGTTTGTTTGCCGGATCAAGAGCTACCAACTCT
TTTTCCGAAGGTAACTGGCTTCAGCAGAGCGCAGATACCAAATACTGTCCTTCTAGTGTAGCCGTAGTTA
GGCCACCACTTCAAGAACTCTGTAGCACCGCCTACATACCTCGCTCTGCTAATCCTGTTACCAGTGGCTG
CTGCCAGTGGCGATAAGTCGTGTCTTACCGGGTTGGACTCAAGACGATAGTTACCGGATAAGGCGCAGCG
GTCGGGCTGAACGGGGGGTTCGTGCACACAGCCCAGCTTGGAGCGAACGACCTACACCGAACTGAGATAC
CTACAGCGTGAGCTATGAGAAAGCGCCACGCTTCCCGAAGGGAGAAAGGCGGACAGGTATCCGGTAAGCG
GCAGGGTCGGAACAGGAGAGCGCACGAGGGAGCTTCCAGGGGGAAACGCCTGGTATCTTTATAGTCCTGT
CGGGTTTCGCCACCTCTGACTTGAGCGTCGATTTTTGTGATGCTCGTCAGGGGGGCGGAGCCTATGGAAA
AACGCCAGCAACGCGGCCTTTTTACGGTTCCTGGCCTTTTGCTGGCCTTTTGCTCACATGTTCTTTCCTG
CGTTATCCCCTGATTCTGTGGATAACCGTATTACCGCCTTTGAGTGAGCTGATACCGCTCGCCGCAGCCG
AACGACCGAGCGCAGCGAGTCAGTGAGCGAGGAAGCGGAAGAGCGCCTGATGCGGTATTTTCTCCTTACG
CATCTGTGCGGTATTTCACACCGCATAAATTCCGACACCATCGAATGGCGCAAAACCTTTCGCGGTATGG
CATGATAGCGCCCGGAAGAGAGTCAATTCAGGGTGGTGAATGTGAAACCAGTAACGTTATACGATGTCGC
AGAGTATGCCGGTGTCTCTTATCAGACCGTTTCCCGCGTGGTGAACCAGGCCAGCCACGTTTCTGCGAAA
ACGCGGGAAAAAGTGGAAGCGGCGATGGCGGAGCTGAATTACATTCCCAACCGCGTGGCACAACAACTGG
CGGGCAAACAGTCGTTGCTGATTGGCGTTGCCACCTCCAGTCTGGCCCTGCACGCGCCGTCGCAAATTGT
CGCGGCGATTAAATCTCGCGCCGATCAACTGGGTGCCAGCGTGGTGGTGTCGATGGTAGAACGAAGCGGC
GTCGAAGCCTGTAAAGCGGCGGTGCACAATCTTCTCGCGCAACGCGTCAGTGGGCTGATCATTAACTATC
CGCTGGATGACCAGGATGCCATTGCTGTGGAAGCTGCCTGCACTAATGTTCCGGCGTTATTTCTTGATGT
CTCTGACCAGACACCCATCAACAGTATTATTTTCTCCCATGAAGACGGTACGCGACTGGGCGTGGAGCAT
CTGGTCGCATTGGGTCACCAGCAAATCGCGCTGTTAGCGGGCCCATTAAGTTCTGTCTCGGCGCGTCTGC
GTCTGGCTGGCTGGCATAAATATCTCACTCGCAATCAAATTCAGCCGATAGCGGAACGGGAAGGCGACTG
GAGTGCCATGTCCGGTTTTCAACAAACCATGCAAATGCTGAATGAGGGCATCGTTCCCACTGCGATGCTG
GTTGCCAACGATCAGATGGCGCTGGGCGCAATGCGCGCCATTACCGAGTCCGGGCTGCGCGTTGGTGCGG
ATATCTCGGTAGTGGGATACGACGATACCGAAGACAGCTCATGTTATATCCCGCCGTTAACCACCATCAA
ACAGGATTTTCGCCTGCTGGGGCAAACCAGCGTGGACCGCTTGCTGCAACTCTCTCAGGGCCAGGCGGTG
AAGGGCAATCAGCTGTTGCCCGTCTCACTGGTGAAAAGAAAAACCACGCTAGCGCCCAATACGCAAACCG
CCTCTCCCCGCGCGTTGGCCGATTCATTAATGCAGCTGGCACGACAGGTTTCCCGACTGGAAAGCGGGCA
GTGAGCGCAACGCAATTAATGTAAGTTAGCTCACTCATTAGGCACCCCAGGCTTTACACTTTATGCTTCC
GGCTCGTATGTTGTGTGGAATTGTGAGCGGATAACAATTTCACACAGGAAACAGCTATGACCATGATTAC
GGATTCACTGGCCGTCGTTTTACAACGTCGTGACTGGGAAAACCCTGGCGTTACCCAACTTAATCGCCTT
GCAGCACATCCCCCTTTCGCCAGCTGGCGTAATAGCGAAGAGGCCCGCACCGATCGCCCTTCCCAACAGT
TGCGCAGCCTGAATGGCGAATGGCGCTTTGCCTGGTTTCCGGCACCAGAAGCGGTGCCGGAAAGCTGGCT
GGAGTGCGATCTTCCTGAGGCCGATACTGTCGTCGTCCCCTCAAACTGGCAGATGCACGGTTACGATGCG
CCCATCTACACCAACGTGACCTATCCCATTACGGTCAATCCGCCGTTTGTTCCCACGGAGAATCCGACGG
GTTGTTACTCGCTCACATTTAATGTTGATGAAAGCTGGCTACAGGAAGGCCAGACGCG
Features (pLannotate 1.2.2; 18 found; start..end, strand, type, name):
     16..132     -  CDS            yciV (fragment): RNAAM_ECOLI - Also known as trpH From Escherichia coli (strain K12).
    208..236     +  promoter       tac promoter: strong E. coli promoter; hybrid between the trp and lac UV5 promoters
    244..260     +  protein_bind   lac operator: The lac repressor binds to the lac operator to inhibit transcription in E. coli. This inhibition can be relieved by adding lactose or isopropyl-β-D-thiogalactopyranoside (IPTG). lac repressor encoded by lacI
    283..936     +  CDS            GST26_SCHJA: Experimental evidence at protein level: Swiss-Prot protein existence level 1. GST isoenzymes appear to play a central role in the parasite detoxification system. Other functions are also suspected including a role in increasing the solubility of haematin in the parasite gut. From Schistosoma japonicum (Blood fluke).
    973..1236    +  CDS            DDRGK1 (fragment): DDRGK_HUMAN - Also known as C20orf116 From Homo sapiens (Human).
   1246..1308    +  CDS            UFM1 (fragment): UFM1_HUMAN - Also known as C13orf20 From Homo sapiens (Human).
   1350..1389    +  CDS            rop (fragment): Rop protein, which maintains plasmids at low copy number; rop
   1491..1531    +  misc_feature   bom (fragment): basis of mobility region from pBR322
   1636..1740    +  promoter       AmpR promoter: bla
   1741..2601    +  CDS            AmpR: β-lactamase; bla; confers resistance to ampicillin, carbenicillin, and related antibiotics
   2772..3360    +  rep_origin     ori: high-copy-number ColE1/pMB1/pBR322/pUC origin of replication
   3546..3597    -  misc_feature   bom (fragment): basis of mobility region from pBR322
   3604..3681    +  promoter       lacI promoter: lacI
   3682..4764    +  CDS            lacI: lac repressor; lacI; The lac repressor binds to the lac operator to inhibit transcription in E. coli. This inhibition can be relieved by adding lactose or isopropyl-β-D-thiogalactopyranoside (IPTG).
   4777..4798    +  protein_bind   CAP binding site: CAP binding activates transcription in the presence of cAMP. E. coli catabolite activator protein
   4813..4843    +  promoter       lac promoter: promoter for the E. coli lac operon
   4851..4867    +  protein_bind   lac operator: The lac repressor binds to the lac operator to inhibit transcription in E. coli. This inhibition can be relieved by adding lactose or isopropyl-β-D-thiogalactopyranoside (IPTG). lac repressor encoded by lacI
   4887..5060    +  CDS            lacZα: LacZα fragment of β-galactosidase; lacZ fragment
