[The description below was written by a language model from this plasmid's Addgene catalogue record and pLannotate feature annotations shown in this document.]
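Description:
pGEX6p-1-UFBP1 M2 is a bacterial expression plasmid built on the pGEX6p-1 backbone for producing a GST-tagged fragment of human UFBP1 (the product of DDRGK1, also called C20orf116) in E. coli. It replicates from a high-copy ColE1/pMB1-type origin and is selected with ampicillin through the bla (AmpR) gene under its own promoter. Remnants of pBR322 sequence, including bom and rop fragments, and a lac promoter/lacZα segment downstream of lacI are also annotated as backbone carry-over.

Expression is driven by the tac promoter, a strong trp/lac hybrid, followed by a lac operator. The plasmid supplies its own lac repressor from a lacI cassette, so transcription is held off until induced with IPTG. The open reading frame begins with Schistosoma japonicum glutathione S-transferase, which allows affinity capture on glutathione resin, and continues into the UFBP1 portion. The catalogue entry describes the "M2" variant as residues 28–115, and the annotated DDRGK1 fragment of 264 nt is consistent with a truncation of that length. The pGEX-6P series normally carries a protease cleavage site between GST and the insert, but this is not annotated here, and the cloning sites are recorded as unknown.

The feature table also detects a short (about 60 nt) fragment matching human UFM1 immediately downstream of the DDRGK1 segment. The catalogue fields do not mention this, so whether it is translated in frame as part of the fusion cannot be determined from the record. The plasmid comes from work on the UFM1 conjugation system and ER-phagy, and is suited to making recombinant protein for purification and in vitro studies.
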