Addgene plasmid #204560: pGEX6p-1-UFBP1 M2
Purpose: Expresses GST-tagged UFBP1 M2 in E.coli
Depositing lab: Masaaki Komatsu. Depositing organization: Juntendo University. Publication: The UFM1 system regulates ER-phagy through the ufmylation of CYB5R3. Ishimura R, El-Gowily AH, Noshiro D, Komatsu-Hirota S, Ono Y, Shindo M, Hatta T, Abe M, Uemura T, Lee-Okada HC, Mohamed TM, Yokomizo T, Ueno T, Sakimura K, Natsume T, Sorimachi H, Inada T, Waguri S, Noda NN, Komatsu M. Nat Commun. 2022 Dec 21;13(1):7857. doi: 10.1038/s41467-022-35501-0. PubMed 36543799.
Backbone
  Vector backbone: pGEX6p-1
  Vector type: Bacterial Expression
Growth in bacteria
  Bacterial resistance: Ampicillin, 100 μg/mL
  Growth temperature: 37°C
  Growth strain: DH5alpha
  Copy number: High Copy
Gene/Insert
  Gene/Insert name: UFBP1
  Species: H. sapiens (human)
  Mutation: 28-115aa
  Entrez Gene: DDRGK1 (a.k.a. C20orf116, SEMDSH, UFBP1, dJ1187M17.3)
  Cloning method: Restriction Enzyme; 5′ cloning site Unknown (unknown if destroyed); 3′ cloning site Unknown (unknown if destroyed)
Terms and licenses: Academic/Nonprofit Terms; Industry Terms: Not Available to Industry
How to cite: pGEX6p-1-UFBP1 M2 was a gift from Masaaki Komatsu (Addgene plasmid # 204560 ; http://n2t.net/addgene:204560 ; RRID:Addgene_204560)
